Addgene plasmid #85722: pGCS-N5(GST)
Purpose: (Empty Backbone) Gateway destination vector
Depositing lab: Hai-Ning Du. Depositing organization: Wuhan University. Publication: Construction of a series of pCS2+ backbone-based Gateway vectors for overexpressing various tagged proteins in vertebrates. Wang HY, Li Y, Xue T, Cheng N, Du HN. Acta Biochim Biophys Sin (Shanghai). 2016 Oct 26. 10.1093/abbs/gmw107 PubMed 27797719.
Backbone
  Vector backbone: pCS2+ F/A
  Vector type: mammalian/avian/xenopus/zebrafish
  Tag / fusion protein: GST (N terminal on backbone)
Growth in bacteria
  Bacterial resistance: Chloramphenicol and Ampicillin, 25 & 100 μg/mL
  Growth temperature: 37°C
  Growth strain: ccdB Survival
  Copy number: High Copy
Gene/Insert
  Gene/Insert name: None
  Tag / fusion protein: GST (N terminal on backbone)
Terms and licenses: Academic/Nonprofit Terms; Industry Terms: Not Available to Industry
How to cite: pGCS-N5(GST) was a gift from Hai-Ning Du (Addgene plasmid # 85722 ; http://n2t.net/addgene:85722 ; RRID:Addgene_85722)
