[The description below was written by a language model from this plasmid's Addgene catalogue record and pLannotate feature annotations shown in this document.]
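Description:
pGCS-N5(GST) is an empty Gateway destination vector built on the pCS2+ F/A backbone, designed for overexpressing N-terminally GST-tagged proteins in vertebrate systems (the record lists mammalian, avian, Xenopus and zebrafish use). It carries no gene of interest. Instead, an open reading frame is transferred into it from an entry clone by an LR recombination reaction. In bacteria it replicates from a high-copy ColE1/pUC-type origin and is selected with ampicillin (β-lactamase on the backbone) together with chloramphenicol (the CmR gene inside the Gateway cassette). An f1 origin and lac-region remnants (lac promoter/operator and lacZα and lacI fragments) are also present from the parental backbone.

The expression unit is driven by the simian cytomegalovirus IE94 enhancer/promoter, which on the circular map lies directly upstream of an SP6 promoter. This arrangement allows either direct expression from transfected or injected DNA or in vitro transcription of mRNA with SP6 polymerase, for example for embryo injection. The Schistosoma japonicum glutathione S-transferase coding sequence follows. Next comes the attR1–attR2 cassette containing the chloramphenicol resistance gene, a ccdA fragment and the ccdB toxin gene. An SV40 polyadenylation signal closes the unit, and a T7 promoter fragment and a T3 promoter sit in reverse orientation beyond the cassette. Because ccdB poisons DNA gyrase in ordinary E. coli, the unrecombined vector must be kept in a ccdB-tolerant strain. After the LR reaction the cassette is replaced by the insert, so ccdB counterselects against unrecombined parental plasmid. The resulting clones encode GST fusions, a tag generally used for glutathione-affinity purification or pull-down assays.
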