Features (pLannotate 1.2.2; 22 found; start..end, strand, type, name):
     35..53      +  promoter       SP6 promoter: promoter for bacteriophage SP6 RNA polymerase
     91..744     +  CDS            GST26_SCHJA: Experimental evidence at protein level: Swiss-Prot protein existence level 1. GST isoenzymes appear to play a central role in the parasite detoxification system. Other functions are also suspected including a role in increasing the solubility of haematin in the parasite gut. From Schistosoma japonicum (Blood fluke).
    763..887     +  protein_bind   attR1: mutant version of attR; recombination site for the Gateway® LR reaction LR Clonase™
    924..954     +  promoter       lac UV5 promoter: E. coli lac promoter with an "up" mutation
    978..1007    +  promoter       cat promoter (fragment): promoter of the E. coli cat gene encoding chloramphenicol acetyltransferase
   1008..1667    +  CDS            CmR: chloramphenicol acetyltransferase; cat; confers resistance to chloramphenicol
   1846..2004    +  CDS            ccdA (fragment): CCDA_ECO57 - Also known as H, letA. Experimental evidence at protein level: Swiss-Prot protein existence level 1. Antitoxin component of a type II toxin-antitoxin (TA) system which inhibits the post-segregational killing (PSK) of plasmid-free cells, also referred to as a plasmid addiction system. Binds to and blocks the activity of CcdB; will also remove bound CcdB protein from the CcdB-GyrA complex by forming a CcdA-CcdB complex, a process termed rejuvenation. Functions as a transcriptional corepressor for the ccdAB operon, repression also requires CcdB (By similarity). From Escherichia coli
   2009..2311    +  CDS            ccdB: CCDB_ECOLI - Also known as G, letB, letD. Experimental evidence at protein level: Swiss-Prot protein existence level 1. Toxic component of a type II toxin-antitoxin (TA) system, functioning in plasmid maintainence. Responsible for the post- segregational killing (PSK) of plasmid-free cells, also referred to as a plasmid addiction system. Half-life of over 2 hours. Cell killing by CcdB is accompanied by filamentation, defects in chromosome and plasmid segregation, defects in cell division, formation of anucleate cells, decreased DNA synthesis and plasmid loss. Interferes with the activity of DN
   2355..2479    -  protein_bind   attR2: mutant version of attR; recombination site for the Gateway® LR reaction LR Clonase™
   2487..2504    -  promoter       T7 promoter (fragment): promoter for bacteriophage T7 RNA polymerase
   2509..2643    -  polyA_signal   SV40 poly(A) signal: SV40 polyadenylation signal
   2756..2774    -  promoter       T3 promoter: promoter for bacteriophage T3 RNA polymerase
   2819..2835    -  protein_bind   lac operator: The lac repressor binds to the lac operator to inhibit transcription in E. coli. This inhibition can be relieved by adding lactose or isopropyl-β-D-thiogalactopyranoside (IPTG). lac repressor encoded by lacI
   2843..2873    -  promoter       lac promoter: promoter for the E. coli lac operon
   2888..2909    -  protein_bind   CAP binding site: CAP binding activates transcription in the presence of cAMP. E. coli catabolite activator protein
   2922..3014    -  CDS            lacI (fragment): lac repressor; lacI; The lac repressor binds to the lac operator to inhibit transcription in E. coli. This inhibition can be relieved by adding lactose or isopropyl-β-D-thiogalactopyranoside (IPTG).
   3197..3785    -  rep_origin     ori: high-copy-number ColE1/pMB1/pBR322/pUC origin of replication
   3956..4816    -  CDS            AmpR: β-lactamase; bla; confers resistance to ampicillin, carbenicillin, and related antibiotics
   4817..4921    -  promoter       AmpR promoter: bla
   4974..5402    -  rep_origin     f1 ori (sequence partly withheld): f1 bacteriophage origin of replication; arrow indicates direction of (+) strand synthesis
   5407..5473    -  CDS            lacZα (fragment): LacZα fragment of β-galactosidase; lacZ fragment
   5480..6457    +  promoter       CMV IE94 promoter: enhancer/promoter region of simian cytomegalovirus major immediate early transcription unit IE94
>Addgene plasmid #85722 | pGCS-N5(GST) | addgene full sequence | sequence record 169839 | Addgene NGS Result
CGCCATTCTGCCTGGGGACGTCGGAGCAAGCTTGATTTAGGTGACACTATAGAATACAAGCTACTTGTTC
TTTTTGCAGGATCCGCCACCATGTCCCCTATACTAGGTTATTGGAAAATTAAGGGCCTTGTGCAACCCAC
TCGACTTCTTTTGGAATATCTTGAAGAAAAATATGAAGAGCATTTGTATGAGCGCGATGAAGGTGATAAA
TGGCGAAACAAAAAGTTTGAATTGGGTTTGGAGTTTCCCAATCTTCCTTATTATATTGATGGTGATGTTA
AATTAACACAGTCTATGGCCATCATACGTTATATAGCTGACAAGCACAACATGTTGGGTGGTTGTCCAAA
AGAGCGTGCAGAGATTTCAATGCTTGAAGGAGCGGTTTTGGATATTAGATACGGTGTTTCGAGAATTGCA
TATAGTAAAGACTTTGAAACTCTCAAAGTTGATTTTCTTAGCAAGCTACCTGAAATGCTGAAAATGTTCG
AAGATCGTTTATGTCATAAAACATATTTAAATGGTGATCATGTAACCCATCCTGACTTCATGTTGTATGA
CGCTCTTGATGTTGTTTTATACATGGACCCAATGTGCCTGGATGCGTTCCCAAAATTAGTTTGTTTTAAA
AAACGTATTGAAGCTATCCCACAAATTGATAAGTACTTGAAATCCAGCAAGTATATAGCATGGCCTTTGC
AGGGCTGGCAAGCCACGTTTGGTGGTGGCGACCATCCTCCAAAATCGGATCTGGGCCGGCCAACAAGTTT
GTACAAAAAAGCTGAACGAGAAACGTAAAATGATATAAATATCAATATATTAAATTAGATTTTGCATAAA
AAACAGACTACATAATACTGTAAAACACAACATATCCAGTCACTATGGCGGCCCCTCGAGGGGCCGCATT
AGGCACCCCAGGCTTTACACTTTATGCTTCCGGCTCGTATAATGTGTGGATTTTGAGTTAGGATCCGTCG
AGATTTTCAGGAGCTAAGGAAGCTAAAATGGAGAAAAAAATCACTGGATATACCACCGTTGATATATCCC
AATGGCATCGTAAAGAACATTTTGAGGCATTTCAGTCAGTTGCTCAATGTACCTATAACCAGACCGTTCA
GCTGGATATTACGGCCTTTTTAAAGACCGTAAAGAAAAATAAGCACAAGTTTTATCCGGCCTTTATTCAC
ATTCTTGCCCGCCTGATGAATGCTCATCCGGAATTCCGTATGGCAATGAAAGACGGTGAGCTGGTGATAT
GGGATAGTGTTCACCCTTGTTACACCGTTTTCCATGAGCAAACTGAAACGTTTTCATCGCTCTGGAGTGA
ATACCACGACGATTTCCGGCAGTTTCTACACATATATTCGCAAGATGTGGCGTGTTACGGTGAAAACCTG
GCCTATTTCCCTAAAGGGTTTATTGAGAATATGTTTTTCGTCTCAGCCAATCCCTGGGTGAGTTTCACCA
GTTTTGATTTAAACGTGGCCAATATGGACAACTTCTTCGCCCCCGTTTTCACCATGGGCAAATATTATAC
GCAAGGCGACAAGGTGCTGATGCCGCTGGCGATTCAGGTTCATCATGCCGTTTGTGATGGCTTCCATGTC
GGCAGAATGCTTAATGAATTACAACAGTACTGCGATGAGTGGCAGGGCGGGGCGTAAACGCGTGGATCCG
GCTTACTAAAAGCCAGATAACAGTATGCGTATTTGCGCGCTGATTTTTGCGGTATAAGAATATATACTGA
TATGTATACCCGAAGTATGTCAAAAAGAGGTATGCTATGAAGCAGCGTATTACAGTGACAGTTGACAGCG
ACAGCTATCAGTTGCTCAAGGCATATATGATGTCAATATCTCCGGTCTGGTAAGCACAACCATGCAGAAT
GAAGCCCGTCGTCTGCGTGCCGAACGCTGGAAAGCGGAAAATCAGGAAGGGATGGCTGAGGTCGCCCGGT
TTATTGAAATGAACGGCTCTTTTGCTGACGAGAACAGGGGCTGGTGAAATGCAGTTTAAGGTTTACACCT
ATAAAAGAGAGAGCCGTTATCGTCTGTTTGTGGATGTACAGAGTGATATTATTGACACGCCCGGGCGACG
GATGGTGATCCCCCTGGCCAGTGCACGTCTGCTGTCAGATAAAGTCTCCCGTGAACTTTACCCGGTGGTG
CATATCGGGGATGAAAGCTGGCGCATGATGACCACCGATATGGCCAGTGTGCCGGTCTCCGTTATCGGGG
AAGAAGTGGCTGATCTCAGCCACCGCGAAAATGACATCAAAAACGCCATTAACCTGATGTTCTGGGGAAT
ATAAATGTCAGGCTCCCTTATACACAGCCAGTCTGCAGGTCGACCATAGTGACTGGATATGTTGTGTTTT
ACAGTATTATGTAGTCTGTTTTTTATGCAAAATCTAATTTAATATATTGATATTTATATCATTTTACGTT
TCTCGTTCAGCTTTCTTGTACAAAGTGGTTCTAGAACTATAGTGAGTCGTATTACGTAGATCCAGACATG
ATAAGATACATTGATGAGTTTGGACAAACCACAACTAGAATGCAGTGAAAAAAATGCTTTATTTGTGAAA
TTTGTGATGCTATTGCTTTATTTGTAACCATTATAAGCTGCAATAAACAAGTTAACAACAACAATTGCAT
TCATTTTATGTTTCAGGTTCAGGGGGAGGTGTGGGAGGTTTTTTAATTCGCGGCCGCGGCGCCAATGCAT
TGGGCCCGGTACCCAGCTTTTGTTCCCTTTAGTGAGGGTTAATTGCGCGCTTGGCGTAATCATGGTCATA
GCTGTTTCCTGTGTGAAATTGTTATCCGCTCACAATTCCACACAACATACGAGCCGGGAGCATAAAGTGT
AAAGCCTGGGGTGCCTAATGAGTGAGCTAACTCACATTAATTGCGTTGCGCTCACTGCCCGCTTTCCAGT
CGGGAAACCTGTCGTGCCAGCTGCATTAATGAATCGGCCAACGCGCGGGGAGAGGCGGTTTGCGTATTGG
GCGCTCTTCCGCTTCCTCGCTCACTGACTCGCTGCGCTCGGTCGTTCGGCTGCGGCGAGCGGTATCAGCT
CACTCAAAGGCGGTAATACGGTTATCCACAGAATCAGGGGATAACGCAGGAAAGAACATGTGAGCAAAAG
GCCAGCAAAAGGCCAGGAACCGTAAAAAGGCCGCGTTGCTGGCGTTTTTCCATAGGCTCCGCCCCCCTGA
CGAGCATCACAAAAATCGACGCTCAAGTCAGAGGTGGCGAAACCCGACAGGACTATAAAGATACCAGGCG
TTTCCCCCTGGAAGCTCCCTCGTGCGCTCTCCTGTTCCGACCCTGCCGCTTACCGGATACCTGTCCGCCT
TTCTCCCTTCGGGAAGCGTGGCGCTTTCTCATAGCTCACGCTGTAGGTATCTCAGTTCGGTGTAGGTCGT
TCGCTCCAAGCTGGGCTGTGTGCACGAACCCCCCGTTCAGCCCGACCGCTGCGCCTTATCCGGTAACTAT
CGTCTTGAGTCCAACCCGGTAAGACACGACTTATCGCCACTGGCAGCAGCCACTGGTAACAGGATTAGCA
GAGCGAGGTATGTAGGCGGTGCTACAGAGTTCTTGAAGTGGTGGCCTAACTACGGCTACACTAGAAGAAC
AGTATTTGGTATCTGCGCTCTGCTGAAGCCAGTTACCTTCGGAAAAAGAGTTGGTAGCTCTTGATCCGGC
AAACAAACCACCGCTGGTAGCGGTGGTTTTTTTGTTTGCAAGCAGCAGATTACGCGCAGAAAAAAAGGAT
CTCAAGAAGATCCTTTGATCTTTTCTACGGGGTCTGACGCTCAGTGGAACGAAAACTCACGTTAAGGGAT
TTTGGTCATGAGATTATCAAAAAGGATCTTCACCTAGATCCTTTTAAATTAAAAATGAAGTTTTAAATCA
ATCTAAAGTATATATGAGTAAACTTGGTCTGACAGTTACCAATGCTTAATCAGTGAGGCACCTATCTCAG
CGATCTGTCTATTTCGTTCATCCATAGTTGCCTGACTCCCCGTCGTGTAGATAACTACGATACGGGAGGG
CTTACCATCTGGCCCCAGTGCTGCAATGATACCGCGAGACCCACGCTCACCGGCTCCAGATTTATCAGCA
ATAAACCAGCCAGCCGGAAGGGCCGAGCGCAGAAGTGGTCCTGCAACTTTATCCGCCTCCATCCAGTCTA
TTAATTGTTGCCGGGAAGCTAGAGTAAGTAGTTCGCCAGTTAATAGTTTGCGCAACGTTGTTGCCATTGC
TACAGGCATCGTGGTGTCACGCTCGTCGTTTGGTATGGCTTCATTCAGCTCCGGTTCCCAACGATCAAGG
CGAGTTACATGATCCCCCATGTTGTGCAAAAAAGCGGTTAGCTCCTTCGGTCCTCCGATCGTTGTCAGAA
GTAAGTTGGCCGCAGTGTTATCACTCATGGTTATGGCAGCACTGCATAATTCTCTTACTGTCATGCCATC
CGTAAGATGCTTTTCTGTGACTGGTGAGTACTCAACCAAGTCATTCTGAGAATAGTGTATGCGGCGACCG
AGTTGCTCTTGCCCGGCGTCAATACGGGATAATACCGCGCCACATAGCAGAACTTTAAAAGTGCTCATCA
TTGGAAAACGTTCTTCGGGGCGAAAACTCTCAAGGATCTTACCGCTGTTGAGATCCAGTTCGATGTAACC
CACTCGTGCACCCAACTGATCTTCAGCATCTTTTACTTTCACCAGCGTTTCTGGGTGAGCAAAAACAGGA
AGGCAAAATGCCGCAAAAAAGGGAATAAGGGCGACACGGAAATGTTGAATACTCATACTCTTCCTTTTTC
AATATTATTGAAGCATTTATCAGGGTTATTGTCTCATGAGCGGATACATATTTGAATGTATTTAGAAAAA
TAAACAAATAGGGGTTCCGCGCACATTTCCCCGAAAAGTGCCACCTAAATTGTAAGCGTTAATATTTTGT
TAAAATTCGCGTTAAATTTTTGTTAAATCAGCTCATTTTTTAACCAATAGGCCGAAATCGGCAAAATCCC
TTATAAATCAAAAGAATAGACCGAGATAGGGT
[37 nt withheld, positions 5073-5109]
AAAGAACGTGGACTCCAACGTCAAAGG
[49 nt withheld, positions 5137-5185]
T
[91 nt withheld, positions 5187-5277]
G
[124 nt withheld, positions 5279-5402]
CCCATTCGCCATTCAGGCTGCGCAACTGTTGGGAAGGGCGATCGGTGCGGGCCTCTTCGCTATTACGCCA
GTCGACCGCCAATTCAATATGGCGTATATGGACTCATGCCAATTCAATATGGTGGATCTGGACCTGTGCC
AATTCAATATGGCGTATATGGACTCGTGCCAATTCAATATGGTGGATCTGGACCCCAGCCAATTCAATAT
GGCGGACTTGGCACCATGCCAATTCAATATGGCGGACCTGGCACTGTGCCAACTGGGGAGGGGTCTACTT
GGCACGGTGCCAAGTTTGAGGAGGGGTCTTGGCCCTGTGCCAAGTCCGCCATATTGAATTGGCATGGTGC
CAATAATGGCGGCCATATTGGCTATATGCCAGGATCAATATATAGGCAATATCCAATATGGCCCTATGCC
AATATGGCTATTGGCCAGGTTCAATACTATGTATTGGCCCTATGCCATATAGTATTCCATATATGGGTTT
TCCTATTGACGTAGATAGCCCCTCCCAATGGGCGGTCCCATATACCATATATGGGGCTTCCTAATACCGC
CCATAGCCACTCCCCCATTGACGTCAATGGTCTCTATATATGGTCTTTCCTATTGACGTCATATGGGCGG
TCCTATTGACGTATATGGCGCCTCCCCCATTGACGTCAATTACGGTAAATGGCCCGCCTGGCTCAATGCC
CATTGACGTCAATAGGACCACCCACCATTGACGTCAATGGGATGGCTCATTGCCCATTCATATCCGTTCT
CACGCCCCCTATTGACGTCAATGACGGTAAATGGCCCACTTGGCAGTACATCAATATCTATTAATAGTAA
CTTGGCAAGTACATTACTATTGGAAGTACGCCAGGGTACATTGGCAGTACTCCCATTGACGTCAATGGCG
GTAAATGGCCCGCGATGGCTGCCAAGTACATCCCCATTGACGTCAATGGGGAGGGGCAATGACGCAAATG
GGCGTTCCATTGACGTAAATGGGCGGTAGGCGTGCCTAATGGGAGGTCTATATAAGCAATGCTCGTTTAG
GGAAC
